Addgene plasmid #18631: T4 Lysozyme F153A WT*
Depositing lab: Brian Matthews. Depositing organization: University of Oregon.
Backbone
  Vector backbone: pHS1403
  Backbone size w/o insert (bp): 5000
  Vector type: Bacterial Expression
Growth in bacteria
  Bacterial resistance: Ampicillin, 100 μg/mL
  Growth temperature: 37°C
  Growth strain: DH5alpha
  Copy number: High Copy
Gene/Insert
  Gene/Insert name: T4 Lysozyme (alt name: A153A)
  Species: Bacteriophage T4
  Insert size (bp): 600
  Mutation: F153A WT*
  GenBank ID: NP_049736
  Entrez Gene: e (a.k.a. T4p123)
  Cloning method: Restriction Enzyme; 5′ cloning site BamHI (not destroyed); 3′ cloning site HindIII (not destroyed)
  Sequencing primers: 5′ na; 3′ GGCGTATCACGAGGCCC
Terms and licenses: Academic/Nonprofit Terms; Industry Terms: Not Available to Industry
Depositor comments: The BamHI site is 27 bp from the ATG and the HindIII site is 115 bp from the stop.
How to cite: T4 Lysozyme F153A WT* was a gift from Brian Matthews (Addgene plasmid # 18631 ; http://n2t.net/addgene:18631 ; RRID:Addgene_18631)
