[The description below was written by a language model from this plasmid's Addgene catalogue record.]
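Description:
T4 Lysozyme F153A WT* is a bacterial expression plasmid built on the pHS1403 backbone (about 5 kb without insert) that carries a mutant form of the bacteriophage T4 lysozyme gene (gene e). It is maintained in E. coli as a high-copy plasmid under ampicillin selection. The record does not name the origin of replication or the promoter that drives expression, and no feature table is available to confirm other backbone elements.

The insert is roughly 600 bp and was placed between BamHI and HindIII sites, both of which remain intact, so the fragment can be excised or exchanged. According to the depositor's notes, the BamHI site lies 27 bp from the start codon and the HindIII site 115 bp from the stop codon, meaning the cloned fragment includes short flanking untranslated stretches around the coding region. The encoded protein carries the F153A substitution, replacing phenylalanine 153 with alanine, in the "WT*" background. In the T4 lysozyme literature WT* generally denotes the cysteine-free pseudo-wild-type protein used as a reference for mutagenesis, although the record itself does not define the term. The alternative name is listed as "A153A", which appears inconsistent with the stated mutation. No fusion tags or reporters are recorded.

The record does not state a specific purpose. A construct of this kind is suited to producing the mutant enzyme in bacteria, for example for studies of how a large-to-small residue substitution affects protein stability, folding and structure.
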