>Addgene plasmid #18631 | T4 Lysozyme F153A WT* | addgene partial sequence | sequence record 24416 | 18631 sequence with 3primeUP
GCTANGAAAAAGCCCGCTCATTAGGCGGGCTCAGATCTGCTCATGTTTGACAGCTTATCATCGATAAGCT
TCGGCAATAAATTCTTGATATGTTTTCATATGTTTCCTTTAAATATTTTAATTAGTAATTGTCTATTCAA
GTAATTGTGAATATACTATCACAATTCCAAGAGAAAGTAAACAGCTTTATAGATTTTTATACGCGTCCCA
AGTGCCAGTTCTAGCCGTTGTAATGACTCGTTTTGCGCGATTAGGTGTTTGATTATACCATCTACTTTTA
GCTAAGTTAACTGCTGCTTCATCCCAGCGTTTTTGTTGAAGCATACGTAAAGAGTTAGTAAATCCTGCCA
CACCGGTTTCTCCCATTTGGAAAACCATATTAATCAATGCAGCGCGACGAACCGCATCAAGAGAATCATA
AACCGGTTTTAATTTAGCATTTCTCAGAATTCCGCGAACAGCAGCATCAACATCCTGATTAAAGAGTTTT
TCAGCCTCATCTTTTGTAATTACACCATTAGTATTACGCCCAATAGCTTTATCTAATTCAGATTTAGCAG
CATTAAGTGATGGACTTTTTGTAAGCAAATGACCGATGCCNATAGTGTAATAGCCTTCTGTGTCTTTATA
GATTTTAAGTCTAAGACCTTCATCTATACNTAACATTTCAAATATATTCATAATACCTCCTAAGCATCGA
TGGATCCNGTTTCCTGTGGGAATTGTTATCCGCTCACANTCCCACATTAACAGCCGATATTANTGTCACN
GGGGAGGGGGNANNGANCNGNTCCNGNNGANNGNCNCCNNNNNCCCN
